>Addgene plasmid #38156 | ECFP-Bcr in pCCL-cppt178-MNDU3 | addgene partial sequence | sequence record 50787 | EGFP-C 5'-CATGGTCCTGCTGGAGTTCGTG-3'
CCGGACTCNGATCCCCCGGGCTGCAGGAATTCGATGGCCGCGCCATGGTGGACCCGGTGGGCTTCGCGGA
GGCGTGGAAGGCGCAGTTCCCGGACTCAGAGCCCCCGCGCATGGAGCTGCGCTCAGTGGGCGACATCGAG
CAGGAGCTGGAGCGCTGCAAGGCCTCCATTCGGCGCCTGGAGCAGGAGGTGAACCAGGAGCGCTTCCGCA
TGATCTACCTGCAGACGTTGCTGGCCAAGGAAAAGAAGAGCTATGACCGGCAGCGATGGGGCTTCCGGCG
CGCGGCGCAGGCCCCCGACGGCGCCTCCGAGCCCCGAGCGTCCGCGTCGCGCCCGCAGCCAGCGCCCGCC
GACGGAGCCGACCCGCCGCCCGCCGAGGAGCCCGAGGCCCGGCCCGACGGCGAGGGTTCTCCGGGTAAGG
CCAGGCCCGGGACCGCCCGCAGGCCCGGGGCAGCCGCGTCGGGGGAACGGGACGACCGGGGACCCCCCGC
CAGCGTGGCGGCGCTCAGGTCCAACTTCGAGCGGATACGCAAGGGCCATGGCCAGCCCGGGGCGGACGCC
GAGAAGCCCTTCTACGTGAACGTCGAGTTTCACCACGAGCGCGGCCTGGTGAAGGTCAACGACAAAGAGG
TGTCGGACCGCATCAGCTCCCTGGGCAGCCAGGCCATGCAGATGGAGCGCAAAAAGTCCCAGCACGGCGC
GGGCTCGAGCGTGGGGGATGCATCCAGGCCCCCTTACCGGGGACGCTCCTCGGAGAGCAGCTGCGGCGTC
GACGGCGACTACGAGGACGCCGAGTTGAACCCCCGCTTCCTGAA
