[The description below was written by a language model from this plasmid's Addgene catalogue record.]
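Description:
ECFP-Bcr in pCCL-cppt178-MNDU3 is a lentiviral transfer plasmid of about 10.9 kb, built on the roughly 6.6 kb pCCL-cppt178-MNDU3 backbone, for expressing human BCR as a fluorescent fusion protein in mammalian cells. It is maintained in bacteria under ampicillin selection, and the use of a recombination-deficient host strain is consistent with the repeated LTR sequences typical of lentiviral vectors. No feature table accompanies the record, so individual backbone elements are not itemised. The backbone name suggests a pCCL-type lentiviral vector carrying a central polypurine tract (cPPT, which aids nuclear import of the viral genome) and an internal MND U3 promoter, a modified retroviral LTR-derived promoter commonly used for expression in haematopoietic cells, but the promoter is not explicitly stated in the catalogue fields.

The payload is an approximately 4.3 kb cassette in which enhanced cyan fluorescent protein is fused to the N terminus of BCR, a Rac GTPase-activating protein. According to the depositor's notes, the coding sequence was first assembled from a 5′ and a 3′ BCR fragment, taken from two separate plasmids, in pECFP-C1 to create the in-frame ECFP fusion. The whole ECFP-Bcr unit was then excised with AgeI and KpnI and moved into the lentiviral backbone, with the AgeI site lost and the KpnI site retained. Packaged into lentiviral particles, the construct allows stable delivery of tagged Bcr and visualisation of its expression and subcellular localisation. The associated work concerned the roles of the homologous Rac GAPs Abr and Bcr in murine macrophage functions, which suggests use in transducing such cells.
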