Addgene plasmid #38156: ECFP-Bcr in pCCL-cppt178-MNDU3
Depositing lab: Nora Heisterkamp. Depositing organization: Children's Hospital Los Angeles. Publication: Abr and Bcr, two homologous Rac GTPase-activating proteins, control multiple cellular functions of murine macrophages. Cho YJ, Cunnick JM, Yi SJ, Kaartinen V, Groffen J, Heisterkamp N. Mol Cell Biol. 2007 Feb;27(3):899-911. Epub 2006 Nov 20. 10.1128/MCB.00756-06 PubMed 17116687.
Backbone
  Vector backbone: pCCL-cppt178-MNDU3
  Backbone manufacturer: Don Kohn
  Backbone size w/o insert (bp): 6600
  Total vector size (bp): 10900
  Vector type: Lentiviral
Growth in bacteria
  Bacterial resistance: Ampicillin, 100 μg/mL
  Growth temperature: 37°C
  Growth strain: Stbl3
  Copy number: Unknown
Gene/Insert
  Gene/Insert name: Bcr
  Species: H. sapiens (human)
  Insert size (bp): 4300
  Entrez Gene: BCR (a.k.a. ALL, BCR1, CML, D22S11, D22S662, PHL)
  Tag / fusion protein: ECFP (N terminal on insert)
  Cloning method: Restriction Enzyme; 5′ cloning site Age I (destroyed during cloning); 3′ cloning site Kpn I (not destroyed)
  Sequencing primers: 5′ EGFP-C
Terms and licenses: Academic/Nonprofit Terms; Industry Terms: Not Available to Industry
Depositor comments: Constructed by Jess Cunnick. The construct was made in two steps. First a 5' 1.7 kb BamHIxSstI fragment and a 3' SstIxKpnI fragment from two BCR plasmids were ligated into pECFP-C1 digested with Bgl II x KpnI. ECFP-Bcr was removed from the plasmid by digestion with Age I x KpnI and ligated into pCCL0cppt178-MNDU3-X3.
How to cite: ECFP-Bcr in pCCL-cppt178-MNDU3 was a gift from Nora Heisterkamp (Addgene plasmid # 38156 ; http://n2t.net/addgene:38156 ; RRID:Addgene_38156)
